Addgene plasmid #144274: TFORF1164
Purpose: Lentiviral vector for overexpressing transcription factor ORFs with unique 24-bp barcodes. Barcodes facilitate identification of transcription factors in pooled screens.
Depositing lab: Feng Zhang. Depositing organization: Broad Institute. Publication: A transcription factor atlas of directed differentiation. Joung J, Ma S, Tay T, Geiger-Schuller KR, Kirchgatterer PC, Verdine VK, Guo B, Arias-Garcia MA, Allen WE, Singh A, Kuksenko O, Abudayyeh OO, Gootenberg JS, Fu Z, Macrae RK, Buenrostro JD, Regev A, Zhang F. Cell. 2023 Jan 5;186(1):209-229.e26. doi: 10.1016/j.cell.2022.11.026. PubMed 36608654.
Backbone
  Vector backbone: pLX_TRC317
  Backbone manufacturer: Broad Institute Genetic Perturbation Platform
  Backbone size w/o insert (bp): 8264
  Vector type: Mammalian Expression, Lentiviral
  Selectable markers: Puromycin
Growth in bacteria
  Bacterial resistance: Ampicillin, 100 μg/mL
  Growth temperature: 30°C
  Growth strain: NEB Stable
  Copy number: High Copy
Gene/Insert
  Gene/Insert name: NFXL1
  Species: H. sapiens (human)
  Insert size (bp): 2837
  Entrez Gene: NFXL1 (a.k.a. HOZFP, URCC5, FLJ16294)
  Promoter: EF1a
  Cloning method: Unknown
  Sequencing primers: 5′ GGGTGGAGACTGAAGTTAGGCCAG; 3′ CACATAGCGTAAAAGGAGCAACATAG
Terms and licenses: Academic/Nonprofit Terms; Industry Terms: Not Available to Industry
Depositor comments: NM_001278624,NM_152995,NM_001278623,ENST00000329043,ENST00000381538,ENST00000507489 . The transcription factor ORF portion of this plasmid was synthesized by Genewiz. Please test multiple small colonies in case of plasmid recombination. To make this collection available in a timely manner, a portion of this collection was not fully sequenced by Addgene. If an Addgene verified full plasmid sequence is not available, please contact us prior to placing an order to request the full sequence.
How to cite: TFORF1164 was a gift from Feng Zhang (Addgene plasmid # 144274 ; http://n2t.net/addgene:144274 ; RRID:Addgene_144274)
