[The description below was written by a language model from this plasmid's Addgene catalogue record and pLannotate feature annotations shown in this document.]
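Description:
TFORF1164 is a lentiviral mammalian expression plasmid built on the pLX_TRC317 backbone and carrying the human NFXL1 open reading frame, one member of a barcoded transcription factor ORF collection. It is propagated in E. coli through a high-copy ColE1/pUC-type origin with ampicillin selection via β-lactamase; an f1 origin and remnants of a lac/lacZα cloning region with T3 and T7 promoters are also present in the bacterial portion. Because the repeated LTR sequences make such plasmids prone to recombination, the depositor advises checking more than one colony.

The viral cassette has a third-generation design. An RSV promoter drives a truncated HIV-1 5' LTR, followed by the Ψ packaging signal with a gag fragment, the Rev response element for Rev-dependent nuclear export of the genomic RNA, and a cPPT/CTS element. It ends in a self-inactivating ΔU3 3' LTR followed by an SV40 polyadenylation signal. Inside the provirus, an SV40 early promoter/origin region precedes a puromycin N-acetyltransferase gene for selection of transduced cells. Downstream, the strong constitutive EF-1α promoter drives NFXL1, annotated as a roughly 2.7 kb coding sequence, followed by a WPRE that enhances transcript stability and expression. The record states that each ORF in the collection is paired with a unique 24-bp barcode. The feature table does not annotate this barcode, although a short U6-derived fragment lies between the ORF and the WPRE.

The construct is intended for overexpressing NFXL1 in mammalian cells, particularly in pooled screens where the barcode reveals which transcription factor each cell received, as in studies of directed differentiation.
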