Features (pLannotate 1.2.2; 31 found; start..end, strand, type, name):
      5..231     +  promoter       RSV promoter: Rous sarcoma virus enhancer/promoter
    232..412     +  LTR            5' LTR (truncated): truncated 5' long terminal repeat (LTR) from HIV-1
    459..584     +  misc_feature   HIV-1 Ψ: packaging signal of human immunodeficiency virus type 1
    568..931     +  CDS            HIV-1 gag (fragment): gag protein from human immunodeficiency virus 1; gag
   1077..1310    +  misc_feature   RRE: The Rev response element (RRE) of HIV-1 allows for Rev-dependent mRNA export from the nucleus to the cytoplasm.
   1687..1713    +  CDS            Rev (fragment): human immunodeficiency virus 1 (HIV-1) Rev protein; rev; enhances nuclear export of unspliced and incompletely spliced viral mRNAs
   1720..1743    +  promoter       SV40 promoter (fragment): SV40 early promoter
   1744..1815    +  promoter       SV40 promoter (fragment): SV40 enhancer and early promoter
   1839..1974    +  rep_origin     SV40 ori: SV40 origin of replication
   2020..2616    +  CDS            PuroR (fragment): puromycin N-acetyltransferase; pac from Streptomyces; confers resistance to puromycin
   2665..2782    +  misc_feature   cPPT/CTS: central polypurine tract and central termination sequence of HIV-1
   2847..2913    +  CDS            small t antigen (fragment): SV40 (simian virus 40) small t antigen
   2920..4098    +  promoter       EF-1α promoter: strong constitutive promoter for human elongation factor EF-1α
   4115..6847    +  CDS            NFXL1: NFXL1_HUMAN - Also known as OZFP. Experimental evidence at protein level: Swiss-Prot protein existence level 1. From Homo sapiens (Human).
   6863..6916    +  promoter       U6 promoter (fragment): RNA polymerase III promoter for human U6 snRNA
   6958..7546    +  misc_feature   WPRE: woodchuck hepatitis virus posttranscriptional regulatory element
   7597..7616    +  misc_feature   cPPT/CTS (fragment): central polypurine tract and central termination sequence of HIV-1
   7618..7851    +  LTR            3' LTR (ΔU3): self-inactivating 3' long terminal repeat (LTR) from HIV-1
   7929..8050    +  polyA_signal   SV40 poly(A) signal: SV40 polyadenylation signal
   8090..8225    +  rep_origin     SV40 ori: SV40 origin of replication
   8246..8264    -  promoter       T7 promoter: promoter for bacteriophage T7 RNA polymerase
   8272..8427    +  CDS            lacZα (fragment): LacZα fragment of β-galactosidase; lacZ fragment
   8432..8860    +  rep_origin     f1 ori (sequence partly withheld): f1 bacteriophage origin of replication; arrow indicates direction of (+) strand synthesis
   8913..9017    +  promoter       AmpR promoter: bla
   9018..9878    +  CDS            AmpR: β-lactamase; bla; confers resistance to ampicillin, carbenicillin, and related antibiotics
  10049..10637   +  rep_origin     ori: high-copy-number ColE1/pMB1/pBR322/pUC origin of replication
  10820..10912   +  CDS            lacI (fragment): lac repressor; lacI; The lac repressor binds to the lac operator to inhibit transcription in E. coli. This inhibition can be relieved by adding lactose or isopropyl-β-D-thiogalactopyranoside (IPTG).
  10925..10946   +  protein_bind   CAP binding site: CAP binding activates transcription in the presence of cAMP. E. coli catabolite activator protein
  10961..10991   +  promoter       lac promoter: promoter for the E. coli lac operon
  10995..11017   +  protein_bind   lac operator (fragment): The lac repressor binds to the lac operator to inhibit transcription in E. coli. This inhibition can be relieved by adding lactose or isopropyl-β-D-thiogalactopyranoside (IPTG). lac repressor encoded by lacI
  11060..11078   +  promoter       T3 promoter: promoter for bacteriophage T3 RNA polymerase
>Addgene plasmid #144274 | TFORF1164 | addgene full sequence | sequence record 471807 | Addgene NGS Result
TTAATGTAGTCTTATGCAATACTCTTGTAGTCTTGCAACATGGTAACGATGAGTTAGCAACATGCCTTAC
AAGGAGAGAAAAAGCACCGTGCATGCCGATTGGTGGAAGTAAGGTGGTACGATCGTGCCTTATTAGGAAG
GCAACAGACGGGTCTGACATGGATTGGACGAACCACTGAATTGCCGCATTGCAGAGATATTGTATTTAAG
TGCCTAGCTCGATACATAAACGGGTCTCTCTGGTTAGACCAGATCTGAGCCTGGGAGCTCTCTGGCTAAC
TAGGGAACCCACTGCTTAAGCCTCAATAAAGCTTGCCTTGAGTGCTTCAAGTAGTGTGTGCCCGTCTGTT
GTGTGACTCTGGTAACTAGAGATCCCTCAGACCCTTTTAGTCAGTGTGGAAAATCTCTAGCAGTGGCGCC
CGAACAGGGACTTGAAAGCGAAAGGGAAACCAGAGGAGCTCTCTCGACGCAGGACTCGGCTTGCTGAAGC
GCGCACGGCAAGAGGCGAGGGGCGGCGACTGGTGAGTACGCCAAAAATTTTGACTAGCGGAGGCTAGAAG
GAGAGAGATGGGTGCGAGAGCGTCAGTATTAAGCGGGGGAGAATTAGATCGCGATGGGAAAAAATTCGGT
TAAGGCCAGGGGGAAAGAAAAAATATAAATTAAAACATATAGTATGGGCAAGCAGGGAGCTAGAACGATT
CGCAGTTAATCCTGGCCTGTTAGAAACATCAGAAGGCTGTAGACAAATACTGGGACAGCTACAACCATCC
CTTCAGACAGGATCAGAAGAACTTAGATCATTATATAATACAGTAGCAACCCTCTATTGTGTGCATCAAA
GGATAGAGATAAAAGACACCAAGGAAGCTTTAGACAAGATAGAGGAAGAGCAAAACAAAAGTAAGACCAC
CGCACAGCAAGCGGCCGCTGATCTTCAGACCTGGAGGAGGAGATATGAGGGACAATTGGAGAAGTGAATT
ATATAAATATAAAGTAGTAAAAATTGAACCATTAGGAGTAGCACCCACCAAGGCAAAGAGAAGAGTGGTG
CAGAGAGAAAAAAGAGCAGTGGGAATAGGAGCTTTGTTCCTTGGGTTCTTGGGAGCAGCAGGAAGCACTA
TGGGCGCAGCGTCAATGACGCTGACGGTACAGGCCAGACAATTATTGTCTGGTATAGTGCAGCAGCAGAA
CAATTTGCTGAGGGCTATTGAGGCGCAACAGCATCTGTTGCAACTCACAGTCTGGGGCATCAAGCAGCTC
CAGGCAAGAATCCTGGCTGTGGAAAGATACCTAAAGGATCAACAGCTCCTGGGGATTTGGGGTTGCTCTG
GAAAACTCATTTGCACCACTGCTGTGCCTTGGAATGCTAGTTGGAGTAATAAATCTCTGGAACAGATTTG
GAATCACACGACCTGGATGGAGTGGGACAGAGAAATTAACAATTACACAAGCTTAATACACTCCTTAATT
GAAGAATCGCAAAACCAGCAAGAAAAGAATGAACAAGAATTATTGGAATTAGATAAATGGGCAAGTTTGT
GGAATTGGTTTAACATAACAAATTGGCTGTGGTATATAAAATTATTCATAATGATAGTAGGAGGCTTGGT
AGGTTTAAGAATAGTTTTTGCTGTACTTTCTATAGTGAATAGAGTTAGGCAGGGATATTCACCATTATCG
TTTCAGACCCACCTCCCAACCCCGAGGGGACCCATGCATTGCATCTCAATTAGTCAGCAACCAGGTGTGG
AAAGTCCCCAGGCTCCCCAGCAGGCAGAAGTATGCAAAGCATGCGTCTCAATTAGTCAGCAACCATAGTC
CCGCCCCTAACTCCGCCCATCCCGCCCCTAACTCCGCCCAGTTCCGCCCATTCTCCGCCCCATGGCTGAC
TAATTTTTTTTATTTATGCAGAGGCCGAGGCCGCCTCGGCCTCTGAGCTATTCCAGAAGTAGTGAGGAGG
CTTTTTTGGAGGCCTAGGCTTTTGCAAAAAGCTTTCTAGAGGTACCACCGGAGCTTACCATGACCGAGTA
CAAGCCCACGGTGCGCCTCGCCACCCGCGACGACGTCCCCAGGGCCGTACGCACCCTCGCCGCCGCGTTC
GCCGACTACCCCGCCACGCGCCACACCGTCGATCCGGACCGCCACATCGAGCGGGTCACCGAGCTGCAAG
AACTCTTCCTCACGCGCGTCGGGCTCGACATCGGCAAGGTGTGGGTCGCGGACGACGGCGCCGCCGTGGC
GGTCTGGACCACGCCGGAGAGCGTCGAAGCGGGGGCGGTGTTCGCCGAGATCGGCCCGCGCATGGCCGAG
TTGAGCGGTTCCCGGCTGGCCGCGCAGCAACAGATGGAAGGCCTCCTGGCGCCGCACCGGCCCAAGGAGC
CCGCGTGGTTCCTGGCCACCGTCGGCGTCTCGCCCGACCACCAGGGCAAGGGTCTGGGCAGCGCCGTCGT
GCTCCCCGGAGTGGAGGCGGCCGAGCGCGCCGGGGTGCCCGCCTTCCTGGAGACCTCCGCGCCCCGCAAC
CTCCCCTTCTACGAGCGGCTCGGCTTCACCGTCACCGCCGACGTCGAGGTGCCCGAAGGACCGCGCACCT
GGTGCATGACCCGCAAGCCCGGTGCCAGTTAACGAATTCTAGATCTTGAGACAAATGGCAGTATTCATCC
ACAATTTTAAAAGAAAAGGGGGGATTGGGGGGTACAGTGCAGGGGAAAGAATAGTAGACATAATAGCAAC
AGACATACAAACTAAAGAATTACAAAAACAAATTACAAAAATTCAAAATTTTCGGGTTTATTACAGGGAC
AGCAGAGATCCACTTTGGCGCCGGCTCGAGGCCTGCAGGTGCAAAGATGGATAAAGTTTTAAACAGAGAG
GAATCTTTGCAGCTAATGGACCTTCTAGGTCTTGAAAGGAGTGGGAATTGGCTCCGGTGCCCGTCAGTGG
GCAGAGCGCACATCGCCCACAGTCCCCGAGAAGTTGGGGGGAGGGGTCGGCAATTGAACCGGTGCCTAGA
GAAGGTGGCGCGGGGTAAACTGGGAAAGTGATGTCGTGTACTGGCTCCGCCTTTTTCCCGAGGGTGGGGG
AGAACCGTATATAAGTGCAGTAGTCGCCGTGAACGTTCTTTTTCGCAACGGGTTTGCCGCCAGAACACAG
GTAAGTGCCGTGTGTGGTTCCCGCGGGCCTGGCCTCTTTACGGGTTATGGCCCTTGCGTGCCTTGAATTA
CTTCCACCTGGCTGCAGTACGTGATTCTTGATCCCGAGCTTCGGGTTGGAAGTGGGTGGGAGAGTTCGAG
GCCTTGCGCTTAAGGAGCCCCTTCGCCTCGTGCTTGAGTTGAGGCCTGGCCTGGGCGCTGGGGCCGCCGC
GTGCGAATCTGGTGGCACCTTCGCGCCTGTCTCGCTGCTTTCGATAAGTCTCTAGCCATTTAAAATTTTT
GATGACCTGCTGCGACGCTTTTTTTCTGGCAAGATAGTCTTGTAAATGCGGGCCAAGATCTGCACACTGG
TATTTCGGTTTTTGGGGCCGCGGGCGGCGACGGGGCCCGTGCGTCCCAGCGCACATGTTCGGCGAGGCGG
GGCCTGCGAGCGCGGCCACCGAGAATCGGACGGGGGTAGTCTCAAGCTGGCCGGCCTGCTCTGGTGCCTG
GCCTCGCGCCGCCGTGTATCGCCCCGCCCTGGGCGGCAAGGCTGGCCCGGTCGGCACCAGTTGCGTGAGC
GGAAAGATGGCCGCTTCCCGGCCCTGCTGCAGGGAGCTCAAAATGGAGGACGCGGCGCTCGGGAGAGCGG
GCGGGTGAGTCACCCACACAAAGGAAAAGGGCCTTTCCGTCCTCAGCCGTCGCTTCATGTGACTCCACGG
AGTACCGGGCGCCGTCCAGGCACCTCGATTAGTTCTCGAGCTTTTGGAGTACGTCGTCTTTAGGTTGGGG
GGAGGGGTTTTATGCGATGGAGTTTCCCCACACTGAGTGGGTGGAGACTGAAGTTAGGCCAGCTTGGCAC
TTGATGTAATTCTCCTTGGAATTTGCCCTTTTTGAGTTTGGATCTTGGTTCATTCTCAAGCCTCAGACAG
TGGTTCAAAGTTTTTTTCTTCCATTTCAGGTGTCGTGAGGCTAGCACCGCCACCATGGAAGCTTCCTGGC
GCCAGGTGGCCGGTGGCCGAGGCCGATCCCGGGGACGGGCCACTGCCGCCCCCTCAGGAAATGGAGTCCA
TCTCCGCGGCGCCGGAGGAGGGCGAGAGAAGGGGTCGGTGGGCGCAGTTCCTTCTGGCACCAGTCCCGGA
GGAGTCGCGACCACGGCGGCTGCAGGGAGCAGGCACAGCCCCGCAGGATCCCAAGCCCTGCAGACTACCG
CAGCCAGCGAGCTAATGTCTCAGAAAAAATTTGAAGAAATCAAGAAAGCTAACCAAGCTGCAGCCAGAAA
ACTTGTTGAAGAACAGTTTAGCTCTTCATCTGAAGAAGGAGATGAAGATTTTGAAGGAAAACAGGGAAAA
ATACTTGCAAATACGTTTATAACATACACTACTCAGACAGATGGAGATACACGTGAATTAGAGCGAACAA
AACAATATGTAAATGAAGCTTTTCAAGCAGGGGCTATGACATGCCTAATTTGTATTGCTTCGGTGAAGAG
AAACCAAGCAGTTTGGAGCTGTTCGGGATGTTTCTGTATATTTCACATGCCCTGTATCCAGAAGTGGGCT
AAAGACAGCCAGTTTCTTGTATCTTCTGTGACTGATGATGATTTTGGAAAGAAAGATTGTCCCTGGCCTT
GTCCAAAATGTAGGTTTGAATACAAACGATCTGAAACACCTAGTAGGTACTATTGCTATTGTGGAAAAGT
AGAAGATCCACCTTTAGATCCGTGGCTTGTGCCTCATTCATGTGGCCAAGTATGTGAGCGTGAATTTAAA
CCTCCTTGTGGCCATAAATGTTTACTCCTCTGTCATCCAGGTCCCTGCCCTCCTTGTCCAAAGATGGTCA
CAACTACTTGTTACTGTAAGAAAGCAAAACCTATCCCTCGTAGGTGCAGTGCCAAGGAATGGTCTTGTCA
GCTGCCATGTGGACAGAAGTTGCTTTGTGGGCAACATAAGTGTGAAAATCCTTGTCATGCAGGAAGCTGT
CAGCCTTGTCCAAGAGTTAGTAGACAAAAGTGTGTCTGTGGCAAAAAAGTAGCTGAAAGAAGTTGTGCAA
GTCCACTATGGCACTGTGATCAAGTATGTGGAAAAACACTGCCATGTGGTAATCACACATGTGAGCAAGT
TTGCCATGTTGGTGCTTGTGGAGAATGTCCTCGATCTGGGAAAAGGTTCTGTCCATGTCAGAAATCAAAG
TTTTCTTTGCCTTGTACAGAAGATGTACCAACTTGTGGAGACAGTTGTGACAAAGTACTTGAATGCGGAA
TCCATAGATGTTCACAGCGTTGTCACCGAGGTCCCTGTGAAACATGTAGACAAGAAGTGGAAAAGCATTG
TCGCTGTGGAAAGCATACAAAACGAATGCCTTGTCATAAACCTTATCTGTGTGAAACTAAGTGTGTTAAG
ATGCGTGACTGTCAGAAGCATCAATGTAGAAGAAAGTGTTGCCCTGGAAACTGTCCACCTTGTGATCAAA
ACTGTGGACGGACTTTAGGATGTAGAAACCATAAGTGTCCATCTGTCTGTCACAGAGGCAGTTGCTATCC
CTGCCCAGAAACCGTAGATGTGAAGTGTAATTGTGGCAATACAAAGGTGACAGTGCCCTGTGGCCGAGAA
CGTACCACAAGACCACCCAAGTGCAAGGAGCAATGCAGTCGACCACCAACTTGTCATCATACAAGTCAAG
AAAAACATCGCTGTCACTTTGGTTCTTGTCCACCATGTCATCAACCTTGCCAAAAAGTTTTGGAGAAATG
TGGTCACTTGTGTCCTGCTCCGTGTCATGATCAAGCATTAATAAAGCAGACTGGCAGGCACCAGCCTACA
GGCCCTTGGGAACAGCCTTCTGAGCCAGCATTTATTCAGACTGCATTACCGTGTCCTCCATGTCAAGTTC
CTATTCCTATGGAATGTCTTGGGAAACATGAGGTGAGTCCACTACCATGCCATGCTGTAGGACCCTACTC
TTGTAAAAGAGTTTGTGGAAGAATCTTGGATTGTCAGAATCACACATGTATGAAAGAATGCCACAAAGTA
ACCAAAACTGATGGCTGCACTGGAAAAAACAAGGCTGGCCCAGAATGCCTTCATTGTGAGGAAGGGTGCT
CCAAGTCACGGCCACTAGGTTGTCTTCACCCATGTATTTTGCGATGTCACCCTGGAGAATGTCCACCTTG
TGTTCAGATGCTTAGAATAAAATGTCACTGTAAGATCACAAGCCTGTATGTGGAATGTAGAAAAATAACC
ACAGCTGATGTAAATGAAAAGAACCTCCTCAGTTGTTGCAAAAATCAGTGCCCTAAAGAGCTTCCTTGTG
GTCATAGATGCAAAGAGATGTGTCATCCTGGTGAATGTCCCTTTAACTGCAACCAGAAGGTAAAACTTAG
ATGTCCTTGTAAAAGAATAAAAAAGGAATTGCAGTGCAACAAAGTACGTGAAAATCAGGTTTCAATAGAA
TGTGACACAACGTGCAAGGAAATGAAGCGGAAAGCATCTGAGATAAAAGAAGCAGAAGCCAAAGCTGCTC
TTGAAGAAGAAAAACGAAGACAACAGGCTGAACTAGAAGCTTTTGAAAACAGACTGAAGGGTCGTCGGAA
GAAGAACAGGAAAAGAGATGAAGTGGCAGTTGAGCTATCACTATGGCAAAAACATAAATATTATCTCATT
TCAGTGTGTGGAGTTGTGGTTGTAGTGTTTGCCTGGTACATCACCCATGATGTCAATTAGTAATGAACTA
GTCCGTAACTTGAAAGTATTTCGATTTCTTGGCTTTATATATCTTGTGGAAAGGACGATGACCGACGACT
GTTCAGATCTATACGCGTTAAGTCGACAATCAACCTCTGGATTACAAAATTTGTGAAAGATTGACTGGTA
TTCTTAACTATGTTGCTCCTTTTACGCTATGTGGATACGCTGCTTTAATGCCTTTGTATCATGCTATTGC
TTCCCGTATGGCTTTCATTTTCTCCTCCTTGTATAAATCCTGGTTGCTGTCTCTTTATGAGGAGTTGTGG
CCCGTTGTCAGGCAACGTGGCGTGGTGTGCACTGTGTTTGCTGACGCAACCCCCACTGGTTGGGGCATTG
CCACCACCTGTCAGCTCCTTTCCGGGACTTTCGCTTTCCCCCTCCCTATTGCCACGGCGGAACTCATCGC
CGCCTGCCTTGCCCGCTGCTGGACAGGGGCTCGGCTGTTGGGCACTGACAATTCCGTGGTGTTGTCGGGG
AAATCATCGTCCTTTCCTTGGCTGCTCGCCTGTGTTGCCACCTGGATTCTGCGCGGGACGTCCTTCTGCT
ACGTCCCTTCGGCCCTCAATCCAGCGGACCTTCCTTCCCGCGGCCTGCTGCCGGCTCTGCGGCCTCTTCC
GCGTCTTCGCCTTCGCCCTCAGACGAGTCGGATCTCCCTTTGGGCCGCCTCCCCGCGTCGACTTTAAGAC
CAATGACTTACAAGGCAGCTGTAGATCTTAGCCACTTTTTAAAAGAAAAGGGGGGACTGGAAGGGCTAAT
TCACTCCCAACGAAGACAAGATCTGCTTTTTGCTTGTACTGGGTCTCTCTGGTTAGACCAGATCTGAGCC
TGGGAGCTCTCTGGCTAACTAGGGAACCCACTGCTTAAGCCTCAATAAAGCTTGCCTTGAGTGCTTCAAG
TAGTGTGTGCCCGTCTGTTGTGTGACTCTGGTAACTAGAGATCCCTCAGACCCTTTTAGTCAGTGTGGAA
AATCTCTAGCAGTACGTATAGTAGTTCATGTCATCTTATTATTCAGTATTTATAACTTGCAAAGAAATGA
ATATCAGAGAGTGAGAGGAACTTGTTTATTGCAGCTTATAATGGTTACAAATAAAGCAATAGCATCACAA
ATTTCACAAATAAAGCATTTTTTTCACTGCATTCTAGTTGTGGTTTGTCCAAACTCATCAATGTATCTTA
TCATGTCTGGCTCTAGCTATCCCGCCCCTAACTCCGCCCATCCCGCCCCTAACTCCGCCCAGTTCCGCCC
ATTCTCCGCCCCATGGCTGACTAATTTTTTTTATTTATGCAGAGGCCGAGGCCGCCTCGGCCTCTGAGCT
ATTCCAGAAGTAGTGAGGAGGCTTTTTTGGAGGCCTAGGGACGTACCCAATTCGCCCTATAGTGAGTCGT
ATTACGCGCGCTCACTGGCCGTCGTTTTACAACGTCGTGACTGGGAAAACCCTGGCGTTACCCAACTTAA
TCGCCTTGCAGCACATCCCCCTTTCGCCAGCTGGCGTAATAGCGAAGAGGCCCGCACCGATCGCCCTTCC
CAACAGTTGCGCAGCCTGAATGGCGAATGGG
[124 nt withheld, positions 8432-8555]
C
[91 nt withheld, positions 8557-8647]
A
[49 nt withheld, positions 8649-8697]
CCTTTGACGTTGGAGTCCACGTTCTTT
[37 nt withheld, positions 8725-8761]
ACCCTATCTCGGTCTATTCTTTTGATTTATAAGGGATTTTGCCGATTTCGGCCTATTGGTTAAAAAATGA
GCTGATTTAACAAAAATTTAACGCGAATTTTAACAAAATATTAACGCTTACAATTTAGGTGGCACTTTTC
GGGGAAATGTGCGCGGAACCCCTATTTGTTTATTTTTCTAAATACATTCAAATATGTATCCGCTCATGAG
ACAATAACCCTGATAAATGCTTCAATAATATTGAAAAAGGAAGAGTATGAGTATTCAACATTTCCGTGTC
GCCCTTATTCCCTTTTTTGCGGCATTTTGCCTTCCTGTTTTTGCTCACCCAGAAACGCTGGTGAAAGTAA
AAGATGCTGAAGATCAGTTGGGTGCACGAGTGGGTTACATCGAACTGGATCTCAACAGCGGTAAGATCCT
TGAGAGTTTTCGCCCCGAAGAACGTTTTCCAATGATGAGCACTTTTAAAGTTCTGCTATGTGGCGCGGTA
TTATCCCGTATTGACGCCGGGCAAGAGCAACTCGGTCGCCGCATACACTATTCTCAGAATGACTTGGTTG
AGTACTCACCAGTCACAGAAAAGCATCTTACGGATGGCATGACAGTAAGAGAATTATGCAGTGCTGCCAT
AACCATGAGTGATAACACTGCGGCCAACTTACTTCTGACAACGATCGGAGGACCGAAGGAGCTAACCGCT
TTTTTGCACAACATGGGGGATCATGTAACTCGCCTTGATCGTTGGGAACCGGAGCTGAATGAAGCCATAC
CAAACGACGAGCGTGACACCACGATGCCTGTAGCAATGGCAACAACGTTGCGCAAACTATTAACTGGCGA
ACTACTTACTCTAGCTTCCCGGCAACAATTAATAGACTGGATGGAGGCGGATAAAGTTGCAGGACCACTT
CTGCGCTCGGCCCTTCCGGCTGGCTGGTTTATTGCTGATAAATCTGGAGCCGGTGAGCGTGGGTCTCGCG
GTATCATTGCAGCACTGGGGCCAGATGGTAAGCCCTCCCGTATCGTAGTTATCTACACGACGGGGAGTCA
GGCAACTATGGATGAACGAAATAGACAGATCGCTGAGATAGGTGCCTCACTGATTAAGCATTGGTAACTG
TCAGACCAAGTTTACTCATATATACTTTAGATTGATTTAAAACTTCATTTTTAATTTAAAAGGATCTAGG
TGAAGATCCTTTTTGATAATCTCATGACCAAAATCCCTTAACGTGAGTTTTCGTTCCACTGAGCGTCAGA
CCCCGTAGAAAAGATCAAAGGATCTTCTTGAGATCCTTTTTTTCTGCGCGTAATCTGCTGCTTGCAAACA
AAAAAACCACCGCTACCAGCGGTGGTTTGTTTGCCGGATCAAGAGCTACCAACTCTTTTTCCGAAGGTAA
CTGGCTTCAGCAGAGCGCAGATACCAAATACTGTTCTTCTAGTGTAGCCGTAGTTAGGCCACCACTTCAA
GAACTCTGTAGCACCGCCTACATACCTCGCTCTGCTAATCCTGTTACCAGTGGCTGCTGCCAGTGGCGAT
AAGTCGTGTCTTACCGGGTTGGACTCAAGACGATAGTTACCGGATAAGGCGCAGCGGTCGGGCTGAACGG
GGGGTTCGTGCACACAGCCCAGCTTGGAGCGAACGACCTACACCGAACTGAGATACCTACAGCGTGAGCT
ATGAGAAAGCGCCACGCTTCCCGAAGGGAGAAAGGCGGACAGGTATCCGGTAAGCGGCAGGGTCGGAACA
GGAGAGCGCACGAGGGAGCTTCCAGGGGGAAACGCCTGGTATCTTTATAGTCCTGTCGGGTTTCGCCACC
TCTGACTTGAGCGTCGATTTTTGTGATGCTCGTCAGGGGGGCGGAGCCTATGGAAAAACGCCAGCAACGC
GGCCTTTTTACGGTTCCTGGCCTTTTGCTGGCCTTTTGCTCACATGTTCTTTCCTGCGTTATCCCCTGAT
TCTGTGGATAACCGTATTACCGCCTTTGAGTGAGCTGATACCGCTCGCCGCAGCCGAACGACCGAGCGCA
GCGAGTCAGTGAGCGAGGAAGCGGAAGAGCGCCCAATACGCAAACCGCCTCTCCCCGCGCGTTGGCCGAT
TCATTAATGCAGCTGGCACGACAGGTTTCCCGACTGGAAAGCGGGCAGTGAGCGCAACGCAATTAATGTG
AGTTAGCTCACTCATTAGGCACCCCAGGCTTTACACTTTATGCTTCCGGCTCGTATGTTGTGTGGAATTG
TGAGCGGATAACAATTTCACACAGGAAACAGCTATGACCATGATTACGCCAAGCGCGCAATTAACCCTCA
CTAAAGGGAACAAAAGCTGGAGCTGCAAGC
