>Addgene plasmid #144274 | TFORF1164 | depositor partial sequence | sequence record 284937 | Insert
ACCGCCACCATGGAAGCTTCCTGGCGCCAGGTGGCCGGTGGCCGAGGCCGATCCCGGGGACGGGCCACTG
CCGCCCCCTCAGGAAATGGAGTCCATCTCCGCGGCGCCGGAGGAGGGCGAGAGAAGGGGTCGGTGGGCGC
AGTTCCTTCTGGCACCAGTCCCGGAGGAGTCGCGACCACGGCGGCTGCAGGGAGCAGGCACAGCCCCGCA
GGATCCCAAGCCCTGCAGACTACCGCAGCCAGCGAGCTAATGTCTCAGAAAAAATTTGAAGAAATCAAGA
AAGCTAACCAAGCTGCAGCCAGAAAACTTGTTGAAGAACAGTTTAGCTCTTCATCTGAAGAAGGAGATGA
AGATTTTGAAGGAAAACAGGGAAAAATACTTGCAAATACGTTTATAACATACACTACTCAGACAGATGGA
GATACACGTGAATTAGAGCGAACAAAACAATATGTAAATGAAGCTTTTCAAGCAGGGGCTATGACATGCC
TAATTTGTATTGCTTCGGTGAAGAGAAACCAAGCAGTTTGGAGCTGTTCGGGATGTTTCTGTATATTTCA
CATGCCCTGTATCCAGAAGTGGGCTAAAGACAGCCAGTTTCTTGTATCTTCTGTGACTGATGATGATTTT
GGAAAGAAAGATTGTCCCTGGCCTTGTCCAAAATGTAGGTTTGAATACAAACGATCTGAAACACCTAGTA
GGTACTATTGCTATTGTGGAAAAGTAGAAGATCCACCTTTAGATCCGTGGCTTGTGCCTCATTCATGTGG
CCAAGTATGTGAGCGTGAATTTAAACCTCCTTGTGGCCATAAATGTTTACTCCTCTGTCATCCAGGTCCC
TGCCCTCCTTGTCCAAAGATGGTCACAACTACTTGTTACTGTAAGAAAGCAAAACCTATCCCTCGTAGGT
GCAGTGCCAAGGAATGGTCTTGTCAGCTGCCATGTGGACAGAAGTTGCTTTGTGGGCAACATAAGTGTGA
AAATCCTTGTCATGCAGGAAGCTGTCAGCCTTGTCCAAGAGTTAGTAGACAAAAGTGTGTCTGTGGCAAA
AAAGTAGCTGAAAGAAGTTGTGCAAGTCCACTATGGCACTGTGATCAAGTATGTGGAAAAACACTGCCAT
GTGGTAATCACACATGTGAGCAAGTTTGCCATGTTGGTGCTTGTGGAGAATGTCCTCGATCTGGGAAAAG
GTTCTGTCCATGTCAGAAATCAAAGTTTTCTTTGCCTTGTACAGAAGATGTACCAACTTGTGGAGACAGT
TGTGACAAAGTACTTGAATGCGGAATCCATAGATGTTCACAGCGTTGTCACCGAGGTCCCTGTGAAACAT
GTAGACAAGAAGTGGAAAAGCATTGTCGCTGTGGAAAGCATACAAAACGAATGCCTTGTCATAAACCTTA
TCTGTGTGAAACTAAGTGTGTTAAGATGCGTGACTGTCAGAAGCATCAATGTAGAAGAAAGTGTTGCCCT
GGAAACTGTCCACCTTGTGATCAAAACTGTGGACGGACTTTAGGATGTAGAAACCATAAGTGTCCATCTG
TCTGTCACAGAGGCAGTTGCTATCCCTGCCCAGAAACCGTAGATGTGAAGTGTAATTGTGGCAATACAAA
GGTGACAGTGCCCTGTGGCCGAGAACGTACCACAAGACCACCCAAGTGCAAGGAGCAATGCAGTCGACCA
CCAACTTGTCATCATACAAGTCAAGAAAAACATCGCTGTCACTTTGGTTCTTGTCCACCATGTCATCAAC
CTTGCCAAAAAGTTTTGGAGAAATGTGGTCACTTGTGTCCTGCTCCGTGTCATGATCAAGCATTAATAAA
GCAGACTGGCAGGCACCAGCCTACAGGCCCTTGGGAACAGCCTTCTGAGCCAGCATTTATTCAGACTGCA
TTACCGTGTCCTCCATGTCAAGTTCCTATTCCTATGGAATGTCTTGGGAAACATGAGGTGAGTCCACTAC
CATGCCATGCTGTAGGACCCTACTCTTGTAAAAGAGTTTGTGGAAGAATCTTGGATTGTCAGAATCACAC
ATGTATGAAAGAATGCCACAAAGTAACCAAAACTGATGGCTGCACTGGAAAAAACAAGGCTGGCCCAGAA
TGCCTTCATTGTGAGGAAGGGTGCTCCAAGTCACGGCCACTAGGTTGTCTTCACCCATGTATTTTGCGAT
GTCACCCTGGAGAATGTCCACCTTGTGTTCAGATGCTTAGAATAAAATGTCACTGTAAGATCACAAGCCT
GTATGTGGAATGTAGAAAAATAACCACAGCTGATGTAAATGAAAAGAACCTCCTCAGTTGTTGCAAAAAT
CAGTGCCCTAAAGAGCTTCCTTGTGGTCATAGATGCAAAGAGATGTGTCATCCTGGTGAATGTCCCTTTA
ACTGCAACCAGAAGGTAAAACTTAGATGTCCTTGTAAAAGAATAAAAAAGGAATTGCAGTGCAACAAAGT
ACGTGAAAATCAGGTTTCAATAGAATGTGACACAACGTGCAAGGAAATGAAGCGGAAAGCATCTGAGATA
AAAGAAGCAGAAGCCAAAGCTGCTCTTGAAGAAGAAAAACGAAGACAACAGGCTGAACTAGAAGCTTTTG
AAAACAGACTGAAGGGTCGTCGGAAGAAGAACAGGAAAAGAGATGAAGTGGCAGTTGAGCTATCACTATG
GCAAAAACATAAATATTATCTCATTTCAGTGTGTGGAGTTGTGGTTGTAGTGTTTGCCTGGTACATCACC
CATGATGTCAATTAGTAATGAACTAGTCCGTAACTTGAAAGTATTTCGATTTCTTGGCTTTATATATCTT
GTGGAAAGGACGATGACCGACGACTGTTCAGATCTAT
