>Addgene plasmid #144274 | TFORF1164 | depositor partial sequence | sequence record 284938 | Barcode
TGACCGACGACTGTTCAGATCTAT
